Addgene plasmid #100413: pCMV_mEm_4GS_LF82_146
Purpose: Mammalian expression of E. coli LF82_146 CDS fused to mEmerald
Depositing lab: Alan Huett. Depositing organization: University of Nottingham. Publication: A multi-phenotypic imaging screen to identify bacterial effectors by exogenous expression in a HeLa cell line. Collins A, Huett A. Sci Data. 2018 May 15;5:180081. doi: 10.1038/sdata.2018.81. PubMed 29762554.
Backbone
  Vector backbone: pCMV
  Backbone size w/o insert (bp): 4502
  Vector type: Mammalian Expression
Growth in bacteria
  Bacterial resistance: Ampicillin, 100 μg/mL
  Growth temperature: 37°C
  Growth strain: XL1 Blue
  Copy number: High Copy
Gene/Insert
  Gene/Insert name: LF82_146
  Insert size (bp): 192
  Promoter: CMV
  Tag / fusion protein: mEmerald (N terminal on backbone)
  Cloning method: Ligation Independent Cloning
  Sequencing primers: 5′ ACTTCTGCTCTAAAAGCTGCGG; 3′ CACTGCATTCTAGTTGTGGTTTGTC
Terms and licenses: Academic/Nonprofit Terms; Industry Terms: Not Available to Industry
How to cite: pCMV_mEm_4GS_LF82_146 was a gift from Alan Huett (Addgene plasmid # 100413 ; http://n2t.net/addgene:100413 ; RRID:Addgene_100413)
