[The description below was written by a language model from this plasmid's Addgene catalogue record and pLannotate feature annotations shown in this document.]
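Description:
pCMV_mEm_4GS_LF82_146 is a mammalian expression plasmid built on a pCMV backbone (about 4.5 kb without insert; the sequenced record is about 4.7 kb) that expresses a coding sequence from E. coli LF82 as a fusion to the green fluorescent protein mEmerald. It is propagated in E. coli at high copy from a ColE1/pUC-type origin and selected with ampicillin through the β-lactamase gene and its own promoter. The backbone also carries remnants of pUC/pBR322-derived sequence, including lac promoter/operator elements and fragments of lacZα, lacI, rop and bom. These are cloning-vector leftovers rather than functional parts of the expression unit. No mammalian selection marker is annotated, which suggests transient expression.

The expression cassette consists of the human cytomegalovirus immediate early enhancer and promoter, followed by a modified SV40 intron, which typically improves transcript processing and expression, and then the mEmerald open reading frame. The 192 bp LF82_146 insert was introduced by ligation independent cloning downstream of mEmerald, so the fluorescent protein sits at the N terminus of the bacterial protein. The "4GS" in the name suggests a glycine-serine linker between the two, although the record does not describe it. The insert itself is not annotated in the feature table. The short region after mEmerald is labelled only as a partial match to a phage λ tL3 terminator, which probably falls within the insert rather than marking a deliberately included terminator. An SV40 polyadenylation signal lies downstream of the cassette, although it is annotated on the opposite strand.

The associated work used such constructs in an imaging screen in which candidate bacterial effectors were exogenously expressed in HeLa cells. The mEmerald tag allows the localisation of the protein and its cellular effects to be followed.
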