Features (pLannotate 1.2.2; 17 found; start..end, strand, type, name):
    127..147     -  misc_feature   MCS (fragment): pUC18/19 multiple cloning site
    146..449     +  enhancer       CMV enhancer: human cytomegalovirus immediate early enhancer
    450..653     +  promoter       CMV promoter: human cytomegalovirus (CMV) immediate early promoter
    791..887     +  intron         SV40 intron: modified SV40 intron with splice donor and acceptor sites
    948..1664    +  CDS            mEmerald: mEmerald is a basic (constitutively fluorescent) green fluorescent protein published in 1998, derived from Aequorea victoria. It is reported to be a very rapidly-maturing monomer with moderate acid sensitivity.
   1727..1821    +  terminator     λ tL3 terminator (fragment): transcription terminator tL3 from phage λ
   1952..2086    -  polyA_signal   SV40 poly(A) signal: SV40 polyadenylation signal
   2221..2237    -  protein_bind   lac operator: The lac repressor binds to the lac operator to inhibit transcription in E. coli. This inhibition can be relieved by adding lactose or isopropyl-β-D-thiogalactopyranoside (IPTG). lac repressor encoded by lacI
   2245..2275    -  promoter       lac promoter: promoter for the E. coli lac operon
   2290..2311    -  protein_bind   CAP binding site: CAP binding activates transcription in the presence of cAMP. E. coli catabolite activator protein
   2324..2416    -  CDS            lacI (fragment): lac repressor; lacI; The lac repressor binds to the lac operator to inhibit transcription in E. coli. This inhibition can be relieved by adding lactose or isopropyl-β-D-thiogalactopyranoside (IPTG).
   2599..3187    -  rep_origin     ori: high-copy-number ColE1/pMB1/pBR322/pUC origin of replication
   3358..4218    -  CDS            AmpR: β-lactamase; bla; confers resistance to ampicillin, carbenicillin, and related antibiotics
   4219..4323    -  promoter       AmpR promoter: bla
   4418..4453    +  CDS            rop (fragment): Rop protein, which maintains plasmids at low copy number; rop
   4555..4654    +  misc_feature   bom (fragment): basis of mobility region from pBR322
   4660..121     -  CDS            lacZα (fragment) (across the origin): LacZα fragment of β-galactosidase; lacZ fragment
>Addgene plasmid #100413 | pCMV_mEm_4GS_LF82_146 | addgene full sequence | sequence record 209949 | Addgene NGS Result
GATCGGTGCGGGCCTCTTCGCTATTACGCCAGCTGGCGAAAGGGGGATGTGCTGCAAGGCGATTAAGTTG
GGTAACGCCAGGGTTTTCCCAGTCACGACGTTGTAAAACGACGGCCAGTGAGTTCGAGCTTGCATGCCTG
CAGGTCGTTACATAACTTACGGTAAATGGCCCGCCTGGCTGACCGCCCAACGACCCCCGCCCATTGACGT
CAATAATGACGTATGTTCCCATAGTAACGCCAATAGGGACTTTCCATTGACGTCAATGGGTGGAGTATTT
ACGGTAAACTGCCCACTTGGCAGTACATCAAGTGTATCATATGCCAAGTACGCCCCCTATTGACGTCAAT
GACGGTAAATGGCCCGCCTGGCATTATGCCCAGTACATGACCTTATGGGACTTTCCTACTTGGCAGTACA
TCTACGTATTAGTCATCGCTATTACCATGGTGATGCGGTTTTGGCAGTACATCAATGGGCGTGGATAGCG
GTTTGACTCACGGGGATTTCCAAGTCTCCACCCCATTGACGTCAATGGGAGTTTGTTTTGGCACCAAAAT
CAACGGGACTTTCCAAAATGTCGTAACAACTCCGCCCCATTGACGCAAATGGGCGGTAGGCGTGTACGGT
GGGAGGTCTATATAAGCAGAGCTCGTTTAGTGAACCGTCAGATCGCCTGGAGACGCCATCCACGCTGTTT
TGACCTCCATAGAAGACACCGGGACCGATCCAGCCTCCGGACTCTAGAGGATCCGGTACTAGAGGAACTG
AAAAACCAGAAAGTTAACTGGTAAGTTTAGTCTTTTTGTCTTTTATTTCAGGTCCCGGATCCGGTGGTGG
TGCAAATCAAAGAACTGCTCCTCAGTGGATGTTGCCTTTACTTCTAGGCCTGTACGGAAGTGTTACTTCT
GCTCTAAAAGCTGCGGAATTGTACCCGCGGGCCCACCATGGTGAGCAAGGGCGAGGAGCTGTTCACCGGG
GTGGTGCCCATCCTGGTCGAGCTGGACGGCGACGTAAACGGCCACAAGTTCAGCGTGTCCGGCGAGGGCG
AGGGCGATGCCACCTACGGCAAGCTGACCCTGAAGTTCATCTGCACCACCGGCAAGCTGCCCGTGCCCTG
GCCCACCCTCGTGACCACCTTGACCTACGGCGTGCAGTGCTTCGCCCGCTACCCCGACCACATGAAGCAG
CACGACTTCTTCAAGTCCGCCATGCCCGAAGGCTACGTCCAGGAGCGCACCATCTTCTTCAAGGACGACG
GCAACTACAAGACCCGCGCCGAGGTGAAGTTCGAGGGCGACACCCTGGTGAACCGCATCGAGCTGAAGGG
CATCGACTTCAAGGAGGACGGCAACATCCTGGGGCACAAGCTGGAGTACAACTACAACAGCCACAAGGTC
TATATCACCGCCGACAAGCAGAAGAACGGCATCAAGGTGAACTTCAAGACCCGCCACAACATCGAGGACG
GCAGCGTGCAGCTCGCCGACCACTACCAGCAGAACACCCCCATCGGCGACGGCCCCGTGCTGCTGCCCGA
CAACCACTACCTGAGCACCCAGTCCAAGCTGAGCAAAGACCCCAACGAGAAGCGCGATCACATGGTCCTG
CTGGAGTTCGTGACCGCCGCCGGGATCACTCTCGGCATGGACGAGCTGTACAAGCGAATTGGTGGAGGGG
GCGGTTCCGGTGGCGGAGGTTCCCGAATTCGTCGACGGAGATCTGATATGCACAAAGCATCTCCCGTTGA
GTTAAGAACGAGTATCGAGATGGCACATAGCCTCGCTCAAATTGGAGTCAGGTTTGTGCCAATACCAGTA
GAAACAGACGAAGAATTTCATACGTTAGCCACATCCCTTTCACAAAAGCTGGAAATGATGGTGGCGAAAG
CAGAAGCAGATGAGAGAGACCAGGTATGAATCGGTACCCTCGAGAAGCTTGCGGCCGCGGGGATCCAGAC
ATGATAAGATACATTGATGAGTTTGGACAAACCACAACTAGAATGCAGTGAAAAAAATGCTTTATTTGTG
AAATTTGTGATGCTATTGCTTTATTTGTAACCATTATAAGCTGCAATAAACAAGTTAACAACAACAATTG
CATTCATTTTATGTTTCAGGTTCAGGGGGAGGTGTGGGAGGTTTTTTCGGATCCTCTAGAGTCGATCTGC
AGGCATGCTAGCTTGGCGTAATCATGGTCATAGCTGTTTCCTGTGTGAAATTGTTATCCGCTCACAATTC
CACACAACATACGAGCCGGAAGCATAAAGTGTAAAGCCTGGGGTGCCTAATGAGTGAGCTAACTCACATT
AATTGCGTTGCGCTCACTGCCCGCTTTCCAGTCGGGAAACCTGTCGTGCCAGCTGCATTAATGAATCGGC
CAACGCGCGGGGAGAGGCGGTTTGCGTATTGGGCGCTCTTCCGCTTCCTCGCTCACTGACTCGCTGCGCT
CGGTCGTTCGGCTGCGGCGAGCGGTATCAGCTCACTCAAAGGCGGTAATACGGTTATCCACAGAATCAGG
GGATAACGCAGGAAAGAACATGTGAGCAAAAGGCCAGCAAAAGGCCAGGAACCGTAAAAAGGCCGCGTTG
CTGGCGTTTTTCCATAGGCTCCGCCCCCCTGACGAGCATCACAAAAATCGACGCTCAAGTCAGAGGTGGC
GAAACCCGACAGGACTATAAAGATACCAGGCGTTTCCCCCTGGAAGCTCCCTCGTGCGCTCTCCTGTTCC
GACCCTGCCGCTTACCGGATACCTGTCCGCCTTTCTCCCTTCGGGAAGCGTGGCGCTTTCTCATAGCTCA
CGCTGTAGGTATCTCAGTTCGGTGTAGGTCGTTCGCTCCAAGCTGGGCTGTGTGCACGAACCCCCCGTTC
AGCCCGACCGCTGCGCCTTATCCGGTAACTATCGTCTTGAGTCCAACCCGGTAAGACACGACTTATCGCC
ACTGGCAGCAGCCACTGGTAACAGGATTAGCAGAGCGAGGTATGTAGGCGGTGCTACAGAGTTCTTGAAG
TGGTGGCCTAACTACGGCTACACTAGAAGAACAGTATTTGGTATCTGCGCTCTGCTGAAGCCAGTTACCT
TCGGAAAAAGAGTTGGTAGCTCTTGATCCGGCAAACAAACCACCGCTGGTAGCGGTGGTTTTTTTGTTTG
CAAGCAGCAGATTACGCGCAGAAAAAAAGGATCTCAAGAAGATCCTTTGATCTTTTCTACGGGGTCTGAC
GCTCAGTGGAACGAAAACTCACGTTAAGGGATTTTGGTCATGAGATTATCAAAAAGGATCTTCACCTAGA
TCCTTTTAAATTAAAAATGAAGTTTTAAATCAATCTAAAGTATATATGAGTAAACTTGGTCTGACAGTTA
CCAATGCTTAATCAGTGAGGCACCTATCTCAGCGATCTGTCTATTTCGTTCATCCATAGTTGCCTGACTC
CCCGTCGTGTAGATAACTACGATACGGGAGGGCTTACCATCTGGCCCCAGTGCTGCAATGATACCGCGAG
ACCCACGCTCACCGGCTCCAGATTTATCAGCAATAAACCAGCCAGCCGGAAGGGCCGAGCGCAGAAGTGG
TCCTGCAACTTTATCCGCCTCCATCCAGTCTATTAATTGTTGCCGGGAAGCTAGAGTAAGTAGTTCGCCA
GTTAATAGTTTGCGCAACGTTGTTGCCATTGCTACAGGCATCGTGGTGTCACGCTCGTCGTTTGGTATGG
CTTCATTCAGCTCCGGTTCCCAACGATCAAGGCGAGTTACATGATCCCCCATGTTGTGCAAAAAAGCGGT
TAGCTCCTTCGGTCCTCCGATCGTTGTCAGAAGTAAGTTGGCCGCAGTGTTATCACTCATGGTTATGGCA
GCACTGCATAATTCTCTTACTGTCATGCCATCCGTAAGATGCTTTTCTGTGACTGGTGAGTACTCAACCA
AGTCATTCTGAGAATAGTGTATGCGGCGACCGAGTTGCTCTTGCCCGGCGTCAATACGGGATAATACCGC
GCCACATAGCAGAACTTTAAAAGTGCTCATCATTGGAAAACGTTCTTCGGGGCGAAAACTCTCAAGGATC
TTACCGCTGTTGAGATCCAGTTCGATGTAACCCACTCGTGCACCCAACTGATCTTCAGCATCTTTTACTT
TCACCAGCGTTTCTGGGTGAGCAAAAACAGGAAGGCAAAATGCCGCAAAAAAGGGAATAAGGGCGACACG
GAAATGTTGAATACTCATACTCTTCCTTTTTCAATATTATTGAAGCATTTATCAGGGTTATTGTCTCATG
AGCGGATACATATTTGAATGTATTTAGAAAAATAAACAAATAGGGGTTCCGCGCACATTTCCCCGAAAAG
TGCCACCTGACGTCTAAGAAACCATTATTATCATGACATTAACCTATAAAAATAGGCGTATCACGAGGCC
CTTTCGTCTCGCGCGTTTCGGTGATGACGGTGAAAACCTCTGACACATGCAGCTCCCGGAGACGGTCACA
GCTTGTCTGTAAGCGGATGCCGGGAGCAGACAAGCCCGTCAGGGCGCGTCAGCGGGTGTTGGCGGGTGTC
GGGGCTGGCTTAACTATGCGGCATCAGAGCAGATTGTACTGAGAGTGCACCATATGCGGTGTGAAATACC
GCACAGATGCGTAAGGAGAAAATACCGCATCAGGCGCCATTCGCCATTCAGGCTGCGCAACTGTTGGGAA
GGGC
