>Addgene plasmid #100413 | pCMV_mEm_4GS_LF82_146 | depositor partial sequence | sequence record 183732 | Sequence across LF82 gene insert region
CTCGGCATGGNNGAGCTGTACAAGCGAATTGGTGGAGGGGGCGGTTCCGGTGGCGGAGGTTCCCGAATTC
GTCGACGGAGATCTGATATGCACAAAGCATCTCCCGTTGAGTTAAGAACGAGTATCGAGATGGCACATAG
CCTCGCTCAAATTGGAGTCAGGTTTGTGCCAATACCAGTAGAAACAGACGAAGAATTTCATACGTTAGCC
ACATCCCTTTCACAAAAGCTGGAAATGATGGTGGCGAAAGCAGAAGCAGATGAGAGAGACCAGGTATGAA
TCGGTACCCTCGAGAAGCTTGCGGCCGCGGGGATCCAGACATGATAAGATACATTGATGAGTTTGGACAA
ACCACAACTAGAATGCAGTGAAAAAAATGCTTTATTTGTGAAATTTGTGATGCTATTGCTTTATTTGTAA
CCATTATAAGCTGCAATAAACAAGTTAACAACAACAATTGCATTCATTTTATGTTTCAGGTTCAGGGGGA
GGTGTGGGAGGTTTTTTCGGATCCTCTAGAGTCGATCTGCAGGCATGCTAGCTTGGCGTAATCATGGTCA
TAGCTGTTTCCTGTGTGAAATTGTTATCCGCTCACAATTCCACACAACATACGAGCCGGAAGCATAAAGT
GTAAAGCCTGGGGTGCCTAATGAGTGAGCTAACTCACATTAATTGCGTTGCGCTCACTGCCCGCTTTCCA
GTCGGGAAACCTGTCGTGCCAGCTGCATTAATGAATCGGCCAACGCGCGGGGAGAGGCGGTTTGCGTATT
GGGCGCTCTTCCGCTTCCTCGCTCACTGACTCGCTGCGCTCGGTCGTTCGGCTGCGGCGAGCGGTATCAG
CTCACTCAAAGGCGGTAATACGGTTATCCACAGAATCANGGGATAACGCANGAAAGAACATGTGAGCAAA
AGGCCAGCAAAAGGCCAGGAACCGTAAAAAGGCCGCGTTGCTGGCGTTTTTCCATAGGCTCCGCCCCCCT
GACGAGCATCACAAAAATCGACGCTCAAGTCAGA
